Addgene plasmid #197652: pDule2 - Mj Acd A9
Purpose: E. coli machinery vector for the genetic encoding of acridone at TAG codons using the M. jannaschii Acd-A9 synthetase/tRNA pair
Depositing lab: Ryan Mehl. Depositing organization: Oregon State University. Publication: Improving target amino acid selectivity in a permissive aminoacyl tRNA synthetase through counter-selection. Sungwienwong I, Hostetler ZM, Blizzard RJ, Porter JJ, Driggers CM, Mbengi LZ, Villegas JA, Speight LC, Saven JG, Perona JJ, Kohli RM, Mehl RA, Petersson EJ. Org Biomol Chem. 2017 May 3;15(17):3603-3610. doi: 10.1039/c7ob00582b. PubMed 28397914.
Backbone
  Vector backbone: pDule2
  Backbone size w/o insert (bp): 6000
  Total vector size (bp): 6900
  Vector type: Bacterial Expression
Growth in bacteria
  Bacterial resistance: Spectinomycin, 50 μg/mL
  Growth temperature: 37°C
  Growth strain: DH5alpha
  Copy number: Low Copy
Gene/Insert 1
  Gene/Insert name: Mj Acd A9 synthetase
  Species: Methanocaldococcus jannaschii
  Insert size (bp): 921
  Mutation: Y32A, L65D, F108L, Q109E, D158S, L162T
  Promoter: GlnS
  Tag / fusion protein: None
  Cloning method: Restriction Enzyme; 5′ cloning site NcoI (not destroyed); 3′ cloning site KpnI (not destroyed)
  Sequencing primers: 5′ CGTCACTGCGTCTTTTACTG
Gene/Insert 2
  Gene/Insert name: Methanocaldococcus jannaschii tRNA
  Species: Methanocaldococcus jannaschii
  Promoter: lpp
  Cloning method: Ligation Independent Cloning
  Sequencing primers: 5′ TTCTGTTGCCCGTCTCACTGG
Terms and licenses: Academic/Nonprofit Terms; Industry Terms: Not Available to Industry
How to cite: pDule2 - Mj Acd A9 was a gift from Ryan Mehl (Addgene plasmid # 197652 ; http://n2t.net/addgene:197652 ; RRID:Addgene_197652)
