[The description below was written by a language model from this plasmid's Addgene catalogue record and pLannotate feature annotations shown in this document.]
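Description:
pDule2 - Mj Acd A9 is a bacterial "machinery" plasmid for genetic code expansion in E. coli. It supplies the orthogonal aminoacyl-tRNA synthetase/tRNA pair needed to incorporate the fluorescent non-canonical amino acid acridone in response to amber (TAG) stop codons. It is built on the pDule2 backbone, about 6.9–7.0 kb in total, and replicates from a p15A origin. That origin is compatible with ColE1-type plasmids, so the vector can be maintained alongside a separate expression plasmid carrying the TAG-containing target gene. The catalogue lists it as low copy. Selection is by spectinomycin, through an aadA (SmR) aminoglycoside adenylyltransferase gene annotated downstream of an AmpR (bla) promoter.

The main insert is the Acd-A9 variant of Methanocaldococcus jannaschii tyrosyl-tRNA synthetase (about 921 bp, untagged). It carries the substitutions Y32A, L65D, F108L, Q109E, D158S and L162T, and the associated publication concerns improving target amino acid selectivity in a permissive synthetase by counter-selection. The record gives GlnS as its promoter, and the coding region is followed by an rrnB T1 terminator. The cognate M. jannaschii tRNA, which the stated purpose implies is an amber suppressor, is expressed separately from an lpp promoter. It appears in the feature table as a reverse-strand tRNA next to a short bacterial terminator.

The annotation also detects a complete araC gene with a partial araBAD promoter. In addition there are many short fragments (TcR, lacI, lacZα, CmR, rop, bom, IS1 and an RSF ori piece) that look like remnants of backbone construction rather than functional elements. The record assigns no role to any of these.
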