Features (pLannotate 1.2.2; 25 found; start..end, strand, type, name):
     36..79      +  CDS            lacI (fragment): lac repressor; lacI; The lac repressor binds to the lac operator to inhibit transcription in E. coli. This inhibition can be relieved by adding lactose or isopropyl-β-D-thiogalactopyranoside (IPTG).
    194..1111    +  CDS            tyrS: SYY_METJA - Experimental evidence at protein level: Swiss-Prot protein existence level 1. Catalyzes the attachment of tyrosine to tRNA(Tyr) in a two- step reaction: tyrosine is first activated by ATP to form Tyr-AMP and then transferred to the acceptor end of tRNA(Tyr). From Methanocaldococcus jannaschii (strain ATCC 43067 / DSM 2661 / JAL-1 / JCM 10045 / NBRC 100440) (Methanococcus jannaschii).
   1191..1208    +  CDS            capTEV™ (fragment): composite tag for in vivo biotinylation, TEV protease cleavage, and 6xHis tagging
   1315..1430    +  ncRNA          5S rRNA: Accession: RF00001 - 5S ribosomal RNA
   1434..1520    +  terminator     rrnB T1 terminator: Escherichia coli rrnB; transcription terminator T1 from the E. coli rrnB gene
   1529..1599    +  mobile_element IS1 (fragment): prokaryotic transposable element IS1
   1718..1773    -  rep_origin     RSF ori (fragment): Plasmids containing the RSF 1030 origin of replication can be propagated in E. coli cells that contain additional plasmids with compatible origins.
   1861..2406    -  rep_origin     p15A ori: Plasmids containing the medium-copy-number p15A origin of replication can be propagated in E. coli cells that contain a second plasmid with the ColE1 origin.
   2518..2536    +  promoter       tet promoter (fragment): E. coli promoter for tetracycline efflux protein gene
   2557..2648    +  promoter       AmpR promoter: bla
   2649..3440    +  CDS            SmR: aminoglycoside adenylyltransferase (Murphy, 1985); aadA; confers resistance to spectinomycin and streptomycin
   3553..4454    +  CDS            TcR (fragment): tetracycline efflux protein; tet; confers resistance to tetracycline
   4609..4706    +  CDS            TcR (fragment): tetracycline efflux protein; tet; confers resistance to tetracycline
   4706..4793    -  CDS            lacZα (fragment): LacZα fragment of β-galactosidase; lacZ fragment
   4801..4830    -  terminator     bacterial terminator (fragment): putative bacterial transcription terminator
   4839..4912    -  ncRNA          tRNA: Accession: RF00005 - tRNA
   5009..5052    -  CDS            lacI (fragment): lac repressor; lacI; The lac repressor binds to the lac operator to inhibit transcription in E. coli. This inhibition can be relieved by adding lactose or isopropyl-β-D-thiogalactopyranoside (IPTG).
   5112..5205    +  CDS            TcR (fragment): tetracycline efflux protein; tet; confers resistance to tetracycline
   5202..5259    -  CDS            TcR (fragment): tetracycline efflux protein; tet; confers resistance to tetracycline
   5246..5344    +  CDS            YPB2_ECOLX (fragment): Protein predicted: Swiss-Prot protein existence level 4. From Escherichia coli.
   5642..5671    -  CDS            CmR (fragment): chloramphenicol acetyltransferase confers resistance to chloramphenicol
   5672..5690    -  misc_feature   bom (fragment): basis of mobility region from pBR322
   5792..5832    -  CDS            rop (fragment): Rop protein, which maintains plasmids at low copy number; rop
   5954..6832    -  CDS            araC: L-arabinose regulatory protein; araC
   6859..6942    +  promoter       araBAD promoter (fragment): araBAD; promoter of the L-arabinose operon of E. coli; the araC regulatory gene is transcribed in the opposite direction (Guzman et al., 1995)
>Addgene plasmid #197652 | pDule2 - Mj Acd A9 | addgene full sequence | sequence record 388215 | Addgene NGS Result
AACTCAGAATAAGAAATGAGGCCGCTCATGGCGTTCTGTTGCCCGTCTCACCGGTGAAAAGAAAAACAAC
CCTGGCGCCGCTTCTTTGAGCGAACGATCAAAAATAAGTGGCGCCCCATCAAAAAAATATTCTCAACATA
AAAAACTTTGTGTAATACTTGTAACGCTGAGTTTACGCTTTGAGGAATCCCCCATGGACGAATTTGAAAT
GATAAAGAGAAACACATCTGAAATTATCAGCGAGGAAGAGTTAAGAGAGGTTTTAAAAAAAGATGAAAAA
TCTGCTGCGATAGGTTTTGAACCAAGTGGTAAAATACATTTAGGGCATTATCTCCAAATAAAAAAGATGA
TTGATTTACAAAATGCTGGATTTGATATAATTATAGATTTGGCTGATTTACACGCCTATTTAAACCAGAA
AGGAGAGTTGGATGAGATTAGAAAAATAGGAGATTATAACAAAAAAGTTTTTGAAGCAATGGGGTTAAAG
GCAAAATATGTTTATGGAAGTGAACTGGAGCTTGATAAGGATTATACACTGAATGTCTATAGATTGGCTT
TAAAAACTACCTTAAAAAGAGCAAGAAGGAGTATGGAACTTATAGCAAGAGAGGATGAAAATCCAAAGGT
TGCTGAAGTTATCTATCCAATAATGCAGGTTAATTCTATTCATTATACTGGCGTTGATGTTGCAGTTGGA
GGGATGGAGCAGAGAAAAATAAACATGTTAGCAAGGGAGCTTTTACCAAAAAAGGTTGTTTGTATTCACA
ACCCTGTCTTAACGGGTTTGGATGGAGAAGGAAAGATGAGTTCTTCAAAAGGGAATTTTATAGCTGTTGA
TGACTCTCCAGAAGAGATTAGGGCTAAGATAAAGAAAGCATACTGCCCAGCTGGAGTTGTTGAAGGAAAT
CCAATAATGGAGATAGCTAAATACTTCCTTGAATATCCTTTAACCATAAAAAGGCCAGAAAAATTTGGTG
GAGATTTGACAGTTAATAGCTATGAGGAGTTAGAGAGTTTATTTAAAAATAAGGAATTGCATCCAATGGA
TTTAAAAAATGCTGTAGCTGAAGAACTTATAAAGATTTTAGAGCCAATTAGAAAGAGATTATAAGGTACC
ATATGGGAATTCGAAGCTTGGGCCCGAACAAAAACTCATCTCAGAAGAGGATCTGAATAGCGCCGTCGAC
CATCATCATCATCATCATTGAGTTTAAACGGTCTCCAGCTTGGCTGTTTTGGCGGATGAGAGAAGATTTT
CAGCCTGATACAGATTAAATCAGAACGCAGAAGCGGTCTGATAAAACAGAATTTGCCTGGCGGCAGTAGC
GCGGTGGTCCCACCTGACCCCATGCCGAACTCAGAAGTGAAACGCCGTAGCGCCGATGGTAGTGTGGGGT
CTCCCCATGCGAGAGTAGGGAACTGCCAGGCATCAAATAAAACGAAAGGCTCAGTCGAAAGACTGGGCCT
TTCGTTTTATCTGTTGTTTGTCGGTGAACGCTCTCCTGAGTAGGACAAATCCGCCGGGAGCTGTCCCTCC
TGTTCAGCTACTGACGGGGTGGTGCGTAACGGCAAAAGCACCGCCGGACATCAGCGCTAGCGGAGTGTAT
ACTGGCTTACTATGTTGGCACTGATGAGGGTGTCAGTGAAGTGCTTCATGTGGCAGGAGAAAAAAGGCTG
CACCGGTGCGTCAGCAGAATATGTGATACAGGATATATTCCGCTTCCTCGCTCACTGACTCGCTACGCTC
GGTCGTTCGACTGCGGCGAGCGGAAATGGCTTACGAACGGGGCGGAGATTTCCTGGAAGATGCCAGGAAG
ATACTTAACAGGGAAGTGAGAGGGCCGCGGCAAAGCCGTTTTTCCATAGGCTCCGCCCCCCTGACAAGCA
TCACGAAATCTGACGCTCAAATCAGTGGTGGCGAAACCCGACAGGACTATAAAGATACCAGGCGTTTCCC
CCTGGCGGCTCCCTCGTGCGCTCTCCTGTTCCTGCCTTTCGGTTTACCGGTGTCATTCCGCTGTTATGGC
CGCGTTTGTCTCATTCCACGCCTGACACTCAGTTCCGGGTAGGCAGTTCGCTCCAAGCTGGACTGTATGC
ACGAACCCCCCGTTCAGTCCGACCGCTGCGCCTTATCCGGTAACTATCGTCTTGAGTCCAACCCGGAAAG
ACATGCAAAAGCACCACTGGCAGCAGCCACTGGTAATTGATTTAGAGGAGTTAGTCTTGAAGTCATGCGC
CGGTTAAGGCTAAACTGAAAGGACAAGTTTTGGTGACTGCGCTCCTCCAAGCCAGTTACCTCGGTTCAAA
GAGTTGGTAGCTCAGAGAACCTTCGAAAAACCGCCCTGCAAGGCGGTTTTTTCGTTTTCAGAGCAAGAGA
TTACGCGCAGACCAAAACGATCTCAAGAAGATCATCTTATTAATCAGATAAAATATTTCTAGATTTCAGT
GCAATTTATCTCTTCAAATGTAGCACCTGAAGTCAGCCCCATACGATATAAGTTGTAATTCTCATGTTTG
ACAGCTTATCATCGATGCGACCGAGTGAGCTAGCTATTTGTTTATTTTTCTAAATACATTCAAATATGTA
TCCGCTCATGAGACAATAACCCTGATAAATGCTTCAATAATATTGAAAAAGGAAGAGTATGAGGGAAGCG
GTGATCGCCGAAGTATCGACTCAACTATCAGAGGTAGTTGGCGTCATCGAGCGCCATCTCGAACCGACGT
TGCTGGCCGTACATTTGTACGGCTCCGCAGTGGATGGCGGCCTGAAGCCACACAGTGATATTGATTTGCT
GGTTACGGTGACCGTAAGGCTTGATGAAACAACGCGGCGAGCTTTGATCAACGACCTTTTGGAAACTTCG
GCTTCCCCTGGAGAGAGCGAGATTCTCCGCGCTGTAGAAGTCACCATTGTTGTGCACGACGACATCATTC
CGTGGCGTTATCCAGCTAAGCGCGAACTGCAATTTGGAGAATGGCAGCGCAATGACATTCTTGCAGGTAT
CTTCGAGCCAGCCACGATCGACATTGATCTGGCTATCTTGCTGACAAAAGCAAGAGAACATAGCGTTGCC
TTGGTAGGTCCAGCGGCGGAGGAACTCTTTGATCCGGTTCCTGAACAGGATCTATTTGAGGCGCTAAATG
AAACCTTAACGCTATGGAACTCGCCGCCCGACTGGGCTGGCGATGAGCGAAATGTAGTGCTTACGTTGTC
CCGCATTTGGTACAGCGCAGTAACCGGCAAAATCGCGCCGAAGGATGTCGCTGCCGACTGGGCAATGGAG
CGCCTGCCGGCCCAGTATCAGCCCGTCATACTTGAAGCTAGACAGGCTTATCTTGGACAAGAAGAAGATC
GCTTGGCCTCGCGCGCAGATCAGTTGGAAGAATTTGTCCACTACGTGAAAGGCGAGATCACCAAGGTAGT
CGGCAAATAATGTCTAACAATTCGTTCAAGCCGAGGGGCCGCAAGATCCGGCCACGATGACCCGGTCGTC
GGTTCAGGGCAGGGTCGTTAAATAGCCGCTTATGTCTATTGCTGGTTTACCGGGATCCTCTACGCCGGAC
GCATCGTGGCCGGCATCACCGGCGCCACAGGTGCGGTTGCTGGCGCCTATATCGCCGACATCACCGATGG
GGAAGATCGGGCTCGCCACTTCGGGCTCATGAGCGCTTGTTTCGGCGTGGGTATGGTGGCAGGCCCCGTG
GCCGGGGGACTGTTGGGCGCCATCTCCTTGCATGCACCATTCCTTGCGGCGGCGGTGCTCAACGGCCTCA
ACCTACTACTGGGCTGCTTCCTAATGCAGGAGTCGCATAAGGGAGAGCGTCGACCGATGCCCTTGAGAGC
CTTCAACCCAGTCAGCTCCTTCCGGTGGGCGCGGGGCATGACTATCGTCGCCGCACTTATGACTGTCTTC
TTTATCATGCAACTCGTAGGACAGGTGCCGGCAGCGCTCTGGGTCATTTTCGGCGAGGACCGCTTTCGCT
GGAGCGCGACGATGATCGGCCTGTCGCTTGCGGTATTCGGAATCTTGCACGCCCTCGCTCAAGCCTTCGT
CACTGGTCCCGCCACCAAACGTTTCGGCGAGAAGCAGGCCATTATCGCCGGCATGGCGGCCGACGCGCTG
GGCTACGTCTTGCTGGCGTTCGCGACGCGAGGCTGGATGGCCTTCCCCATTATGATTCTTCTCGCTTCCG
GCGGCATCGGGATGCCCGCGTTGCAGGCCATGCTGTCCAGGCAGGTAGATGACGACCATCAGGGACAGCT
TCAAGGATCGCTCGCGGCTCTTACCAGCCTAACTTCGATCATTGGACCGCTGATCGTCACGGCGATTTAT
GCCGCCTCGGCGAGCACATGGAACGGGTTGGCATGGATTGTAGGCGCCGCCCTATACCTTGTCTGCCTCC
CCGCGTTGCGTCGCGGTGCATGGAGCCGGGCCACCTCGACCTGAATGGAAGCCGGCGGCACCTCGCTAAC
GGATTCACCACTCCAAGAATTGGAGCCAATCAATTCTTGCGGAGAACTGTGAATGCGCAAACCAACCCTT
GGCAGAACATATCCATCGCGTCCGCCATCTCCAGCAGCCGCACGCGGCGCATCTCGGGCTCCTTGCATGC
ACCATTCCTTGCGGCGGCGGTGCTCAACGGCCTCAACCTACTACTGGGCTGCTTCCTAATGCAGGAGTCG
CATAAGGGAGAGCGTCTGGCGAAAGGGGGATGTGCTGCAAGGCGATTAAGTTGGGTAACGCCAGGGTTTT
CCCAGTCACGACGTTGTAAAACGACGGCCAGTGCCAAGCTTAAAAAAAATCCTTAGCTTTCGCTAAGGAT
CTGCAGTGGTCCGGCGGGCCGGATTTGAACCAGCGCCATGCGGATTTAGAGTCCGCCGTTCTGCCCTGCT
GAACTACCGCCGGGAATTCAGCGTTACAAGTATTACACAAAGTTTTTTATGTTGAGAATATTTTTTTGAT
GGGGCGCCACTTATTTTTGATCGTTCGCTCAAAGAAGCGGCGCCAGGGTTGTTTTTCTTTTCACCAGTGA
GACGGGCAACAGAACGCCATGAGCGGCCTCATTTCTTATTCTGAGTTACAACAGTCCGCACCGCTGCCGG
TAGCTCCTTCCGGTGGGCGCGGGGCATGACTATCGTCGCCGCACTTATGACTGTCTTCTTTATCATGCAA
CTCGTAGGACAGGTGCCGGCAGCGCCCAACAGTCCCCCGGCCACGGGGCCTGCCACCATACCCACGCCGA
AACAAGCGCCCTGCACCATTATGTTCCGGATCTGCATCGCAGGATGCTGCTGGCTACCCTGTGGAACACC
TACATCTGTATTAACGAAGCGCTAACCGTTTTTATCATGCTCTGGGAGGCAGAATAAATGATCATATCGT
CAATTATTACCTCCACGGGGAGAGCCTGAGCAAACTGGCCTCAGGCATTTGAGAAGCACACGGTCACACT
GCTTCCGGTAGTCAATAAACCGGTAAACCAGCAATAGACATAAGCGGCTATTTAACGACCCTGCCCTGAA
CCGACGACCGGGTCGAATTTGCTTTCGAATTTCTGCCATTCATCCGCTTATTATCACTTATTCAGGCGTA
GCAACCAGGCGTTTAAGGGCACCAATAACTGCCTTAAAAAAATTACGCCCCGCCCTGCCACTCATCGCAG
TTGACTGGGTCATGGCTGCGCCCCGACACCCGCCAACACCCGCTGACGCGCCCTGACGGGCTTGTCTGCT
CCCGGCATCCGCTTACAGACAAGCTGTGACCGTCTCCGGGAGCTGCATGTGTCAGAGGTTTTCACCGTCA
TCACCGAAACGCGCGAGGCAGCAGATCAATTCGCGCGCGAAGGCGAAGCGGCATGCATAATGTGCCTGTC
AAATGGACGAAGCAGGGATTCTGCAAACCCTATGCTACTCCGTCAAGCCGTCAATTGTCTGATTCGTTAC
CAATTATGACAACTTGACGGCTACATCATTCACTTTTTCTTCACAACCGGCACGGAACTCGCTCGGGCTG
GCCCCGGTGCATTTTTTAAATACCCGCGAGAAATAGAGTTGATCGTCAAAACCAACATTGCGACCGACGG
TGGCGATAGGCATCCGGGTGGTGCTCAAAAGCAGCTTCGCCTGGCTGATACGTTGGTCCTCGCGCCAGCT
TAAGACGCTAATCCCTAACTGCTGGCGGAAAAGATGTGACAGACGCGACGGCGACAAGCAAACATGCTGT
GCGACGCTGGCGATATCAAAATTGCTGTCTGCCAGGTGATCGCTGATGTACTGACAAGCCTCGCGTACCC
GATTATCCATCGGTGGATGGAGCGACTCGTTAATCGCTTCCATGCGCCGCAGTAACAATTGCTCAAGCAG
ATTTATCGCCAGCAGCTCCGAATAGCGCCCTTCCCCTTGCCCGGCGTTAATGATTTGCCCAAACAGGTCG
CTGAAATGCGGCTGGTGCGCTTCATCCGGGCGAAAGAACCCCGTATTGGCAAATATTGACGGCCAGTTAA
GCCATTCATGCCAGTAGGCGCGCGGACGAAAGTAAACCCACTGGTGATACCATTCGCGAGCCTCCGGATG
ACGACCGTAGTGATGAATCTCTCCTGGCGGGAACAGCAAAATATCACCCGGTCGGCAAACAAATTCTCGT
CCCTGATTTTTCACCACCCCCTGACCGCGAATGGTGAGATTGAGAATATAACCTTTCATTCCCAGCGGTC
GGTCGATAAAAAAATCGAGATAACCGTTGGCCTCAATCGGCGTTAAACCCGCCACCAGATGGGCATTAAA
CGAGTATCCCGGCAGCAGGGGATCATTTTGCGCTTCAGCCATACTTTTCATACTCCCGCCATTCAGAGAA
GAAACCAATTGTCCATATTGCATCAGACATTGCCGTCACTGCGTCTTTTACTGGCTCTTCTCGCTAACCA
AACCGGTAACCCGGGACCAAGTTTACTCATATATACGGACAGCGGTGCGGACTGTTGT
